>Addgene plasmid #14665 | pACT2 V1H (P#663) | addgene partial sequence | sequence record 21219 | Gal4-AD 5'-AATACCACTACAATGGAT-3'
CNTCGAGAGAGATCCCCACCAAACCCAAAAAAAGAGATCTCTATGGCTTACCCATACGATGTTCCAGATT
ACGCTAGCTTGGGTGGTCATATGGCCATGGCCATGACCAAAATGGATATCCGAGGTGCTGTGGATGCTGC
TGTCCCCACCAATATTATTGCTGCCAAGGCTGCAGAAGTTCGTGCAAACAAAGTCAACTGGCAATCCTAT
CTTCAGGGACAGATGATTTCTGCTGAAGATTGTGAGTTTATTCAGAGGTTTGAAATGAAACGAAGCCCTG
AAGAGAAGCAAGAGATGCTTCAAACTGAAGGCAGCCAGTGTGCTAAAACATTTATAAATCTGATGACTCA
TATCTGCAAAGAACAGACCGTTCAGTATATACTAACTATGGTGGATGATATGCTGCAGGAAAATCATCAG
CGTGTTAGCATTTTCTTTGACTATGCAAGATGTAGCAAGAACACTGCGTGGCCCTACTTTCTGCCAATGT
TGAATCGCCAGGATCCCTTCACTGTTCATATGGCAGCAAGAATTATTGCCAAGTTAGCAGCTTGGGGAAA
AGAACTGATGGAAGGCAGTGACTTAAATTACTATTTCAATTGGATAAAAACTCAGCTGAGTTCACAGAAA
CTGCGTGGTAGCGGTGTTGCTGTTGAAACAGGAACAGTCTCTTCAAGTGATAGTTCGCAGTATGTGCAGT
GCGTGGCCGGGTGTTTGCAGCTGATGCTCCGGGTCATGAGTACCGCTTTGCTTGGGTGGAAGCAGATGGG
GTAAATTGCATATGGGAGTGTGAGTAACAGTGGGCTTCAGCTCNGNNCAANTGNTTTTN
