[The description below was written by a language model from this plasmid's Addgene catalogue record.]
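Description:
pACT2 V1H is a yeast expression plasmid built on the commercial pACT2 backbone (about 7.5 kb without insert), a standard "prey" vector for Gal4-based yeast two-hybrid screening. It is propagated in E. coli as a high-copy plasmid under ampicillin selection. The record does not list the yeast replication origin, the yeast selectable marker or the promoter driving the fusion, and no feature table is provided, so these elements cannot be confirmed from the information given. They would be those of the parental pACT2 vector.

The insert is human V1H, the H subunit of the vacuolar H+-ATPase (gene ATP6V1H, also known by aliases such as VMA13, NBP1 and SFD). It was cloned by restriction digestion between NcoI at the 5′ end and EcoRI at the 3′ end, and both sites are preserved. This places the coding sequence in frame downstream of the backbone-encoded Gal4 transcriptional activation domain, giving an N-terminal Gal4 AD fusion. The record does not give the insert size, or whether the full-length open reading frame or a particular isoform is present.

The depositor states that the plasmid is intended for two-hybrid assays. In that system, the Gal4 AD–V1H fusion is co-expressed in a reporter yeast strain with a partner protein fused to the Gal4 DNA-binding domain. A physical interaction between the two proteins reconstitutes a functional transcriptional activator and switches on the reporter genes. The associated study concerned the role of V-ATPase subunit H in endocytosis and its homology to beta-adaptins, so the construct is suited to testing or mapping V1H binding partners in that context.
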