Addgene plasmid #14665: pACT2 V1H (P#663)
Depositing lab: Matija Peterlin. Depositing organization: University of California, San Francisco (UCSF). Publication: Subunit H of the V-ATPase involved in endocytosis shows homology to beta-adaptins. Geyer M, Fackler OT, Peterlin BM. Mol Biol Cell. 2002 Jun . 13(6):2045-56. 10.1091/mbc.02-02-0026 PubMed 12058068.
Backbone
  Vector backbone: pACT2
  Backbone manufacturer: Clontech
  Backbone size w/o insert (bp): 7500
  Vector type: Yeast Expression
Growth in bacteria
  Bacterial resistance: Ampicillin, 100 μg/mL
  Growth temperature: 37°C
  Growth strain: DH5alpha
  Copy number: High Copy
Gene/Insert
  Gene/Insert name: V1H (alt name: V-ATPase subunit H)
  Species: H. sapiens (human)
  Entrez Gene: ATP6V1H (a.k.a. CGI-11, MSTP042, NBP1, SFD, SFDalpha, SFDbeta, VMA13)
  Tag / fusion protein: Gal4 AD (N terminal on backbone)
  Cloning method: Restriction Enzyme; 5′ cloning site NcoI (not destroyed); 3′ cloning site EcoRI (not destroyed)
  Sequencing primers: 5′ Gal4 AD
Terms and licenses: Academic/Nonprofit Terms; Industry Terms: Not Available to Industry
Depositor comments: For two-hybrid assay.
How to cite: pACT2 V1H (P#663) was a gift from Matija Peterlin (Addgene plasmid # 14665 ; http://n2t.net/addgene:14665 ; RRID:Addgene_14665)
